Addgene plasmid #119811: VRQR-ABEmax
Purpose: A-to-G base editor
Depositing lab: David Liu. Depositing organization: Broad Institute. Publication: Circularly permuted and PAM-modified Cas9 variants broaden the targeting scope of base editors. Huang TP, Zhao KT, Miller SM, Gaudelli NM, Oakes BL, Fellmann C, Savage DF, Liu DR. Nat Biotechnol. 2019 May 20. pii: 10.1038/s41587-019-0134-y. doi: 10.1038/s41587-019-0134-y. PubMed 31110355.
Backbone
  Vector backbone: pCMV with a BR322 origin
  Vector type: Mammalian Expression
Growth in bacteria
  Bacterial resistance: Ampicillin, 100 μg/mL
  Growth temperature: 37°C
  Growth strain: Mach1
  Copy number: Unknown
Gene/Insert
  Gene/Insert name: ecTadA-ecTadA*(7.10)-nSpCas9 (VRQR)
  Cloning method: Unknown
Terms and licenses: Academic/Nonprofit Terms; Industry Terms: Not Available to Industry
How to cite: VRQR-ABEmax was a gift from David Liu (Addgene plasmid # 119811 ; http://n2t.net/addgene:119811 ; RRID:Addgene_119811)
