[The description below was written by a language model from this plasmid's Addgene catalogue record and pLannotate feature annotations shown in this document.]
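Description:
VRQR-ABEmax is a mammalian expression plasmid of 8,811 bp that encodes an adenine (A-to-G) base editor built on a PAM-modified Streptococcus pyogenes Cas9. The backbone is a pCMV vector that replicates in E. coli from a pBR322/ColE1-type origin and is selected with ampicillin through a β-lactamase gene under its own promoter. The record lists the copy number as unknown. No mammalian selection marker or reporter is annotated, which fits delivery by transient transfection. Short remnants of an SV40 promoter, a cloning site, lac regulatory elements, lacI and the pBR322 bom region are backbone leftovers rather than functional modules.

The payload is a single open reading frame driven by the human cytomegalovirus immediate-early enhancer and promoter and terminated by the bovine growth hormone polyadenylation signal. A T7 promoter sits just upstream of the coding region and could support in vitro transcription. The fusion begins with two copies of the E. coli tRNA adenosine deaminase TadA. According to the insert name, these are a wild-type copy followed by the evolved 7.10 variant that acts on DNA. They are joined through unannotated spacer regions to a Cas9 nickase. The annotation software splits Cas9 into an N-terminal part carrying D10A and a C-terminal part, but the two are contiguous. The VRQR substitutions that change PAM recognition are named in the record but not annotated as features, and no nuclear localisation signals are annotated.

No guide RNA cassette is present, so a guide would have to be supplied separately. With one, the editor deaminates adenines in the displaced strand, giving A•T to G•C conversion without a double-strand break and broadening the range of targetable sites. The two sequence records carry the same features and differ only in their start coordinate.
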