Features (pLannotate 1.2.2; 18 found; start..end, strand, type, name):
    132..335     +  promoter       CMV promoter: human cytomegalovirus (CMV) immediate early promoter
    377..395     +  promoter       T7 promoter: promoter for bacteriophage T7 RNA polymerase
    466..942     +  CDS            tadA: TADA_ECOLI - Also known as yfhC. Experimental evidence at protein level: Swiss-Prot protein existence level 1. Catalyzes the deamination of adenosine to inosine at the wobble position 34 of tRNA(Arg2). Essential for cell viability. From Escherichia coli (strain K12).
   1063..1554    +  CDS            tadA: TADA_ECOLI - Also known as yfhC. Experimental evidence at protein level: Swiss-Prot protein existence level 1. Catalyzes the deamination of adenosine to inosine at the wobble position 34 of tRNA(Arg2). Essential for cell viability. From Escherichia coli (strain K12).
   1654..3255    +  CDS            dCas9(N): N-terminal portion of catalytically inactive Streptococcus pyogenes dCas9 carrying the D10A mutation (Zetsche et al., 2015)
   3256..5750    +  CDS            Cas9(C) (fragment): C-terminal portion of Streptococcus pyogenes Cas9 (Zetsche et al., 2015)
   5872..6096    +  polyA_signal   bGH poly(A) signal: bovine growth hormone polyadenylation signal
   6100..6121    +  promoter       SV40 promoter (fragment): SV40 enhancer and early promoter
   6126..6142    +  misc_feature   MCS (fragment): pBluescript multiple cloning site
   6191..6207    -  protein_bind   lac operator: The lac repressor binds to the lac operator to inhibit transcription in E. coli. This inhibition can be relieved by adding lactose or isopropyl-β-D-thiogalactopyranoside (IPTG). lac repressor encoded by lacI
   6215..6245    -  promoter       lac promoter: promoter for the E. coli lac operon
   6260..6281    -  protein_bind   CAP binding site: CAP binding activates transcription in the presence of cAMP. E. coli catabolite activator protein
   6294..6386    -  CDS            lacI (fragment): lac repressor; lacI; The lac repressor binds to the lac operator to inhibit transcription in E. coli. This inhibition can be relieved by adding lactose or isopropyl-β-D-thiogalactopyranoside (IPTG).
   6569..7157    -  rep_origin     ori: high-copy-number ColE1/pMB1/pBR322/pUC origin of replication
   7328..8188    -  CDS            AmpR: β-lactamase; bla; confers resistance to ampicillin, carbenicillin, and related antibiotics
   8189..8293    -  promoter       AmpR promoter: bla
   8364..8408    -  misc_feature   bom (fragment): basis of mobility region from pBR322
   8563..131     +  enhancer       CMV enhancer (across the origin): human cytomegalovirus immediate early enhancer
>Addgene plasmid #119811 | VRQR-ABEmax | depositor full sequence | sequence record 228924 | VRQR-ABEmax sequence 8811 bps
ATATGCCAAGTACGCCCCCTATTGACGTCAATGACGGTAAATGGCCCGCCTGGCATTATGCCCAGTACAT
GACCTTATGGGACTTTCCTACTTGGCAGTACATCTACGTATTAGTCATCGCTATTACCATGGTGATGCGG
TTTTGGCAGTACATCAATGGGCGTGGATAGCGGTTTGACTCACGGGGATTTCCAAGTCTCCACCCCATTG
ACGTCAATGGGAGTTTGTTTTGGCACCAAAATCAACGGGACTTTCCAAAATGTCGTAACAACTCCGCCCC
ATTGACGCAAATGGGCGGTAGGCGTGTACGGTGGGAGGTCTATATAAGCAGAGCTGGTTTAGTGAACCGT
CAGATCCGCTAGAGATCCGCGGCCGCTAATACGACTCACTATAGGGAGAGCCGCCACCATGAAACGGACA
GCCGACGGAAGCGAGTTCGAGTCACCAAAGAAGAAGCGGAAAGTCTCTGAAGTCGAGTTTAGCCACGAGT
ATTGGATGAGGCACGCACTGACCCTGGCAAAGCGAGCATGGGATGAAAGAGAAGTCCCCGTGGGCGCCGT
GCTGGTGCACAACAATAGAGTGATCGGAGAGGGATGGAACAGGCCAATCGGCCGCCACGACCCTACCGCA
CACGCAGAGATCATGGCACTGAGGCAGGGAGGCCTGGTCATGCAGAATTACCGCCTGATCGATGCCACCC
TGTATGTGACACTGGAGCCATGCGTGATGTGCGCAGGAGCAATGATCCACAGCAGGATCGGAAGAGTGGT
GTTCGGAGCACGGGACGCCAAGACCGGCGCAGCAGGCTCCCTGATGGATGTGCTGCACCACCCCGGCATG
AACCACCGGGTGGAGATCACAGAGGGAATCCTGGCAGACGAGTGCGCCGCCCTGCTGAGCGATTTCTTTA
GAATGCGGAGACAGGAGATCAAGGCCCAGAAGAAGGCACAGAGCTCCACCGACTCTGGAGGATCTAGCGG
AGGATCCTCTGGAAGCGAGACACCAGGCACAAGCGAGTCCGCCACACCAGAGAGCTCCGGCGGCTCCTCC
GGAGGATCCTCTGAGGTGGAGTTTTCCCACGAGTACTGGATGAGACATGCCCTGACCCTGGCCAAGAGGG
CACGCGATGAGAGGGAGGTGCCTGTGGGAGCCGTGCTGGTGCTGAACAATAGAGTGATCGGCGAGGGCTG
GAACAGAGCCATCGGCCTGCACGACCCAACAGCCCATGCCGAAATTATGGCCCTGAGACAGGGCGGCCTG
GTCATGCAGAACTACAGACTGATTGACGCCACCCTGTACGTGACATTCGAGCCTTGCGTGATGTGCGCCG
GCGCCATGATCCACTCTAGGATCGGCCGCGTGGTGTTTGGCGTGAGGAACGCAAAAACCGGCGCCGCAGG
CTCCCTGATGGACGTGCTGCACTACCCCGGCATGAATCACCGCGTCGAAATTACCGAGGGAATCCTGGCA
GATGAATGTGCCGCCCTGCTGTGCTATTTCTTTCGGATGCCTAGACAGGTGTTCAATGCTCAGAAGAAGG
CCCAGAGCTCCACCGACTCCGGAGGATCTAGCGGAGGCTCCTCTGGCTCTGAGACACCTGGCACAAGCGA
GAGCGCAACACCTGAAAGCAGCGGGGGCAGCAGCGGGGGGTCAGACAAGAAGTACAGCATCGGCCTGGCC
ATCGGCACCAACTCTGTGGGCTGGGCCGTGATCACCGACGAGTACAAGGTGCCCAGCAAGAAATTCAAGG
TGCTGGGCAACACCGACCGGCACAGCATCAAGAAGAACCTGATCGGAGCCCTGCTGTTCGACAGCGGCGA
AACAGCCGAGGCCACCCGGCTGAAGAGAACCGCCAGAAGAAGATACACCAGACGGAAGAACCGGATCTGC
TATCTGCAAGAGATCTTCAGCAACGAGATGGCCAAGGTGGACGACAGCTTCTTCCACAGACTGGAAGAGT
CCTTCCTGGTGGAAGAGGATAAGAAGCACGAGCGGCACCCCATCTTCGGCAACATCGTGGACGAGGTGGC
CTACCACGAGAAGTACCCCACCATCTACCACCTGAGAAAGAAACTGGTGGACAGCACCGACAAGGCCGAC
CTGCGGCTGATCTATCTGGCCCTGGCCCACATGATCAAGTTCCGGGGCCACTTCCTGATCGAGGGCGACC
TGAACCCCGACAACAGCGACGTGGACAAGCTGTTCATCCAGCTGGTGCAGACCTACAACCAGCTGTTCGA
GGAAAACCCCATCAACGCCAGCGGCGTGGACGCCAAGGCCATCCTGTCTGCCAGACTGAGCAAGAGCAGA
CGGCTGGAAAATCTGATCGCCCAGCTGCCCGGCGAGAAGAAGAATGGCCTGTTCGGAAACCTGATTGCCC
TGAGCCTGGGCCTGACCCCCAACTTCAAGAGCAACTTCGACCTGGCCGAGGATGCCAAACTGCAGCTGAG
CAAGGACACCTACGACGACGACCTGGACAACCTGCTGGCCCAGATCGGCGACCAGTACGCCGACCTGTTT
CTGGCCGCCAAGAACCTGTCCGACGCCATCCTGCTGAGCGACATCCTGAGAGTGAACACCGAGATCACCA
AGGCCCCCCTGAGCGCCTCTATGATCAAGAGATACGACGAGCACCACCAGGACCTGACCCTGCTGAAAGC
TCTCGTGCGGCAGCAGCTGCCTGAGAAGTACAAAGAGATTTTCTTCGACCAGAGCAAGAACGGCTACGCC
GGCTACATTGACGGCGGAGCCAGCCAGGAAGAGTTCTACAAGTTCATCAAGCCCATCCTGGAAAAGATGG
ACGGCACCGAGGAACTGCTCGTGAAGCTGAACAGAGAGGACCTGCTGCGGAAGCAGCGGACCTTCGACAA
CGGCAGCATCCCCCACCAGATCCACCTGGGAGAGCTGCACGCCATTCTGCGGCGGCAGGAAGATTTTTAC
CCATTCCTGAAGGACAACCGGGAAAAGATCGAGAAGATCCTGACCTTCCGCATCCCCTACTACGTGGGCC
CTCTGGCCAGGGGAAACAGCAGATTCGCCTGGATGACCAGAAAGAGCGAGGAAACCATCACCCCCTGGAA
CTTCGAGGAAGTGGTGGACAAGGGCGCTTCCGCCCAGAGCTTCATCGAGCGGATGACCAACTTCGATAAG
AACCTGCCCAACGAGAAGGTGCTGCCCAAGCACAGCCTGCTGTACGAGTACTTCACCGTGTATAACGAGC
TGACCAAAGTGAAATACGTGACCGAGGGAATGAGAAAGCCCGCCTTCCTGAGCGGCGAGCAGAAAAAGGC
CATCGTGGACCTGCTGTTCAAGACCAACCGGAAAGTGACCGTGAAGCAGCTGAAAGAGGACTACTTCAAG
AAAATCGAGTGCTTCGACTCCGTGGAAATCTCCGGCGTGGAAGATCGGTTCAACGCCTCCCTGGGCACAT
ACCACGATCTGCTGAAAATTATCAAGGACAAGGACTTCCTGGACAATGAGGAAAACGAGGACATTCTGGA
AGATATCGTGCTGACCCTGACACTGTTTGAGGACAGAGAGATGATCGAGGAACGGCTGAAAACCTATGCC
CACCTGTTCGACGACAAAGTGATGAAGCAGCTGAAGCGGCGGAGATACACCGGCTGGGGCAGGCTGAGCC
GGAAGCTGATCAACGGCATCCGGGACAAGCAGTCCGGCAAGACAATCCTGGATTTCCTGAAGTCCGACGG
CTTCGCCAACAGAAACTTCATGCAGCTGATCCACGACGACAGCCTGACCTTTAAAGAGGACATCCAGAAA
GCCCAGGTGTCCGGCCAGGGCGATAGCCTGCACGAGCACATTGCCAATCTGGCCGGCAGCCCCGCCATTA
AGAAGGGCATCCTGCAGACAGTGAAGGTGGTGGACGAGCTCGTGAAAGTGATGGGCCGGCACAAGCCCGA
GAACATCGTGATCGAAATGGCCAGAGAGAACCAGACCACCCAGAAGGGACAGAAGAACAGCCGCGAGAGA
ATGAAGCGGATCGAAGAGGGCATCAAAGAGCTGGGCAGCCAGATCCTGAAAGAACACCCCGTGGAAAACA
CCCAGCTGCAGAACGAGAAGCTGTACCTGTACTACCTGCAGAATGGGCGGGATATGTACGTGGACCAGGA
ACTGGACATCAACCGGCTGTCCGACTACGATGTGGACCATATCGTGCCTCAGAGCTTTCTGAAGGACGAC
TCCATCGACAACAAGGTGCTGACCAGAAGCGACAAGAACCGGGGCAAGAGCGACAACGTGCCCTCCGAAG
AGGTCGTGAAGAAGATGAAGAACTACTGGCGGCAGCTGCTGAACGCCAAGCTGATTACCCAGAGAAAGTT
CGACAATCTGACCAAGGCCGAGAGAGGCGGCCTGAGCGAACTGGATAAGGCCGGCTTCATCAAGAGACAG
CTGGTGGAAACCCGGCAGATCACAAAGCACGTGGCACAGATCCTGGACTCCCGGATGAACACTAAGTACG
ACGAGAATGACAAGCTGATCCGGGAAGTGAAAGTGATCACCCTGAAGTCCAAGCTGGTGTCCGATTTCCG
GAAGGATTTCCAGTTTTACAAAGTGCGCGAGATCAACAACTACCACCACGCCCACGACGCCTACCTGAAC
GCCGTCGTGGGAACCGCCCTGATCAAAAAGTACCCTAAGCTGGAAAGCGAGTTCGTGTACGGCGACTACA
AGGTGTACGACGTGCGGAAGATGATCGCCAAGAGCGAGCAGGAAATCGGCAAGGCTACCGCCAAGTACTT
CTTCTACAGCAACATCATGAACTTTTTCAAGACCGAGATTACCCTGGCCAACGGCGAGATCCGGAAGCGG
CCTCTGATCGAGACAAACGGCGAAACCGGGGAGATCGTGTGGGATAAGGGCCGGGATTTTGCCACCGTGC
GGAAAGTGCTGAGCATGCCCCAAGTGAATATCGTGAAAAAGACCGAGGTGCAGACAGGCGGCTTCAGCAA
AGAGTCTATCCTGCCCAAGAGGAACAGCGATAAGCTGATCGCCAGAAAGAAGGACTGGGACCCTAAGAAG
TACGGCGGCTTCGTGAGCCCCACCGTGGCCTATTCTGTGCTGGTGGTGGCCAAAGTGGAAAAGGGCAAGT
CCAAGAAACTGAAGAGTGTGAAAGAGCTGCTGGGGATCACCATCATGGAAAGAAGCAGCTTCGAGAAGAA
TCCCATCGACTTTCTGGAAGCCAAGGGCTACAAAGAAGTGAAAAAGGACCTGATCATCAAGCTGCCTAAG
TACTCCCTGTTCGAGCTGGAAAACGGCCGGAAGAGAATGCTGGCCTCAGCCAGAGAACTGCAGAAGGGAA
ACGAACTGGCCCTGCCCTCCAAATATGTGAACTTCCTGTACCTGGCCAGCCACTATGAGAAGCTGAAGGG
CTCCCCCGAGGATAATGAGCAGAAACAGCTGTTTGTGGAACAGCACAAGCACTACCTGGACGAGATCATC
GAGCAGATCAGCGAGTTCTCCAAGAGAGTGATCCTGGCCGACGCTAATCTGGACAAAGTGCTGTCCGCCT
ACAACAAGCACCGGGATAAGCCCATCAGAGAGCAGGCCGAGAATATCATCCACCTGTTTACCCTGACCAA
TCTGGGAGCCCCTGCCGCCTTCAAGTACTTTGACACCACCATCGACCGGAAGCAGTACAGAAGCACCAAA
GAGGTGCTGGACGCCACCCTGATCCACCAGAGCATCACCGGCCTGTACGAGACACGGATCGACCTGTCTC
AGCTGGGAGGTGACTCTGGCGGCTCAAAAAGAACCGCCGACGGCAGCGAATTCGAGCCCAAGAAGAAGAG
GAAAGTCTAACCGGTCATCATCACCATCACCATTGAGTTTAAACCCGCTGATCAGCCTCGACTGTGCCTT
CTAGTTGCCAGCCATCTGTTGTTTGCCCCTCCCCCGTGCCTTCCTTGACCCTGGAAGGTGCCACTCCCAC
TGTCCTTTCCTAATAAAATGAGGAAATTGCATCGCATTGTCTGAGTAGGTGTCATTCTATTCTGGGGGGT
GGGGTGGGGCAGGACAGCAAGGGGGAGGATTGGGAAGACAATAGCAGGCATGCTGGGGATGCGGTGGGCT
CTATGGCTTCTGAGGCGGAAAGAACCAGCTGGGGCTCGATACCGTCGACCTCTAGCTAGAGCTTGGCGTA
ATCATGGTCATAGCTGTTTCCTGTGTGAAATTGTTATCCGCTCACAATTCCACACAACATACGAGCCGGA
AGCATAAAGTGTAAAGCCTAGGGTGCCTAATGAGTGAGCTAACTCACATTAATTGCGTTGCGCTCACTGC
CCGCTTTCCAGTCGGGAAACCTGTCGTGCCAGCTGCATTAATGAATCGGCCAACGCGCGGGGAGAGGCGG
TTTGCGTATTGGGCGCTCTTCCGCTTCCTCGCTCACTGACTCGCTGCGCTCGGTCGTTCGGCTGCGGCGA
GCGGTATCAGCTCACTCAAAGGCGGTAATACGGTTATCCACAGAATCAGGGGATAACGCAGGAAAGAACA
TGTGAGCAAAAGGCCAGCAAAAGGCCAGGAACCGTAAAAAGGCCGCGTTGCTGGCGTTTTTCCATAGGCT
CCGCCCCCCTGACGAGCATCACAAAAATCGACGCTCAAGTCAGAGGTGGCGAAACCCGACAGGACTATAA
AGATACCAGGCGTTTCCCCCTGGAAGCTCCCTCGTGCGCTCTCCTGTTCCGACCCTGCCGCTTACCGGAT
ACCTGTCCGCCTTTCTCCCTTCGGGAAGCGTGGCGCTTTCTCATAGCTCACGCTGTAGGTATCTCAGTTC
GGTGTAGGTCGTTCGCTCCAAGCTGGGCTGTGTGCACGAACCCCCCGTTCAGCCCGACCGCTGCGCCTTA
TCCGGTAACTATCGTCTTGAGTCCAACCCGGTAAGACACGACTTATCGCCACTGGCAGCAGCCACTGGTA
ACAGGATTAGCAGAGCGAGGTATGTAGGCGGTGCTACAGAGTTCTTGAAGTGGTGGCCTAACTACGGCTA
CACTAGAAGAACAGTATTTGGTATCTGCGCTCTGCTGAAGCCAGTTACCTTCGGAAAAAGAGTTGGTAGC
TCTTGATCCGGCAAACAAACCACCGCTGGTAGCGGTGGTTTTTTTGTTTGCAAGCAGCAGATTACGCGCA
GAAAAAAAGGATCTCAAGAAGATCCTTTGATCTTTTCTACGGGGTCTGACGCTCAGTGGAACGAAAACTC
ACGTTAAGGGATTTTGGTCATGAGATTATCAAAAAGGATCTTCACCTAGATCCTTTTAAATTAAAAATGA
AGTTTTAAATCAATCTAAAGTATATATGAGTAAACTTGGTCTGACAGTTACCAATGCTTAATCAGTGAGG
CACCTATCTCAGCGATCTGTCTATTTCGTTCATCCATAGTTGCCTGACTCCCCGTCGTGTAGATAACTAC
GATACGGGAGGGCTTACCATCTGGCCCCAGTGCTGCAATGATACCGCGAGACCCACGCTCACCGGCTCCA
GATTTATCAGCAATAAACCAGCCAGCCGGAAGGGCCGAGCGCAGAAGTGGTCCTGCAACTTTATCCGCCT
CCATCCAGTCTATTAATTGTTGCCGGGAAGCTAGAGTAAGTAGTTCGCCAGTTAATAGTTTGCGCAACGT
TGTTGCCATTGCTACAGGCATCGTGGTGTCACGCTCGTCGTTTGGTATGGCTTCATTCAGCTCCGGTTCC
CAACGATCAAGGCGAGTTACATGATCCCCCATGTTGTGCAAAAAAGCGGTTAGCTCCTTCGGTCCTCCGA
TCGTTGTCAGAAGTAAGTTGGCCGCAGTGTTATCACTCATGGTTATGGCAGCACTGCATAATTCTCTTAC
TGTCATGCCATCCGTAAGATGCTTTTCTGTGACTGGTGAGTACTCAACCAAGTCATTCTGAGAATAGTGT
ATGCGGCGACCGAGTTGCTCTTGCCCGGCGTCAATACGGGATAATACCGCGCCACATAGCAGAACTTTAA
AAGTGCTCATCATTGGAAAACGTTCTTCGGGGCGAAAACTCTCAAGGATCTTACCGCTGTTGAGATCCAG
TTCGATGTAACCCACTCGTGCACCCAACTGATCTTCAGCATCTTTTACTTTCACCAGCGTTTCTGGGTGA
GCAAAAACAGGAAGGCAAAATGCCGCAAAAAAGGGAATAAGGGCGACACGGAAATGTTGAATACTCATAC
TCTTCCTTTTTCAATATTATTGAAGCATTTATCAGGGTTATTGTCTCATGAGCGGATACATATTTGAATG
TATTTAGAAAAATAAACAAATAGGGGTTCCGCGCACATTTCCCCGAAAAGTGCCACCTGACGTCGACGGA
TCGGGAGATCGATCTCCCGATCCCCTAGGGTCGACTCTCAGTACAATCTGCTCTGATGCCGCATAGTTAA
GCCAGTATCTGCTCCCTGCTTGTGTGTTGGAGGTCGCTGAGTAGTGCGCGAGCAAAATTTAAGCTACAAC
AAGGCAAGGCTTGACCGACAATTGCATGAAGAATCTGCTTAGGGTTAGGCGTTTTGCGCTGCTTCGCGAT
GTACGGGCCAGATATACGCGTTGACATTGATTATTGACTAGTTATTAATAGTAATCAATTACGGGGTCAT
TAGTTCATAGCCCATATATGGAGTTCCGCGTTACATAACTTACGGTAAATGGCCCGCCTGGCTGACCGCC
CAACGACCCCCGCCCATTGACGTCAATAATGACGTATGTTCCCATAGTAACGCCAATAGGGACTTTCCAT
TGACGTCAATGGGTGGAGTATTTACGGTAAACTGCCCACTTGGCAGTACATCAAGTGTATC
