Features (pLannotate 1.2.2; 18 found; start..end, strand, type, name):
    140..519     +  enhancer       CMV enhancer: human cytomegalovirus immediate early enhancer
    520..723     +  promoter       CMV promoter: human cytomegalovirus (CMV) immediate early promoter
    765..783     +  promoter       T7 promoter: promoter for bacteriophage T7 RNA polymerase
    854..1330    +  CDS            tadA: TADA_ECOLI - Also known as yfhC. Experimental evidence at protein level: Swiss-Prot protein existence level 1. Catalyzes the deamination of adenosine to inosine at the wobble position 34 of tRNA(Arg2). Essential for cell viability. From Escherichia coli (strain K12).
   1451..1942    +  CDS            tadA: TADA_ECOLI - Also known as yfhC. Experimental evidence at protein level: Swiss-Prot protein existence level 1. Catalyzes the deamination of adenosine to inosine at the wobble position 34 of tRNA(Arg2). Essential for cell viability. From Escherichia coli (strain K12).
   2042..3643    +  CDS            dCas9(N): N-terminal portion of catalytically inactive Streptococcus pyogenes dCas9 carrying the D10A mutation (Zetsche et al., 2015)
   3644..6138    +  CDS            Cas9(C) (fragment): C-terminal portion of Streptococcus pyogenes Cas9 (Zetsche et al., 2015)
   6260..6484    +  polyA_signal   bGH poly(A) signal: bovine growth hormone polyadenylation signal
   6488..6509    +  promoter       SV40 promoter (fragment): SV40 enhancer and early promoter
   6514..6530    +  misc_feature   MCS (fragment): pBluescript multiple cloning site
   6579..6595    -  protein_bind   lac operator: The lac repressor binds to the lac operator to inhibit transcription in E. coli. This inhibition can be relieved by adding lactose or isopropyl-β-D-thiogalactopyranoside (IPTG). lac repressor encoded by lacI
   6603..6633    -  promoter       lac promoter: promoter for the E. coli lac operon
   6648..6669    -  protein_bind   CAP binding site: CAP binding activates transcription in the presence of cAMP. E. coli catabolite activator protein
   6682..6774    -  CDS            lacI (fragment): lac repressor; lacI; The lac repressor binds to the lac operator to inhibit transcription in E. coli. This inhibition can be relieved by adding lactose or isopropyl-β-D-thiogalactopyranoside (IPTG).
   6957..7545    -  rep_origin     ori: high-copy-number ColE1/pMB1/pBR322/pUC origin of replication
   7716..8576    -  CDS            AmpR: β-lactamase; bla; confers resistance to ampicillin, carbenicillin, and related antibiotics
   8577..8681    -  promoter       AmpR promoter: bla
   8752..8796    -  misc_feature   bom (fragment): basis of mobility region from pBR322
>Addgene plasmid #119811 | VRQR-ABEmax | addgene full sequence | sequence record 231819 | Addgene NGS Result
GTGTTGGAGGTCGCTGAGTAGTGCGCGAGCAAAATTTAAGCTACAACAAGGCAAGGCTTGACCGACAATT
GCATGAAGAATCTGCTTAGGGTTAGGCGTTTTGCGCTGCTTCGCGATGTACGGGCCAGATATACGCGTTG
ACATTGATTATTGACTAGTTATTAATAGTAATCAATTACGGGGTCATTAGTTCATAGCCCATATATGGAG
TTCCGCGTTACATAACTTACGGTAAATGGCCCGCCTGGCTGACCGCCCAACGACCCCCGCCCATTGACGT
CAATAATGACGTATGTTCCCATAGTAACGCCAATAGGGACTTTCCATTGACGTCAATGGGTGGAGTATTT
ACGGTAAACTGCCCACTTGGCAGTACATCAAGTGTATCATATGCCAAGTACGCCCCCTATTGACGTCAAT
GACGGTAAATGGCCCGCCTGGCATTATGCCCAGTACATGACCTTATGGGACTTTCCTACTTGGCAGTACA
TCTACGTATTAGTCATCGCTATTACCATGGTGATGCGGTTTTGGCAGTACATCAATGGGCGTGGATAGCG
GTTTGACTCACGGGGATTTCCAAGTCTCCACCCCATTGACGTCAATGGGAGTTTGTTTTGGCACCAAAAT
CAACGGGACTTTCCAAAATGTCGTAACAACTCCGCCCCATTGACGCAAATGGGCGGTAGGCGTGTACGGT
GGGAGGTCTATATAAGCAGAGCTGGTTTAGTGAACCGTCAGATCCGCTAGAGATCCGCGGCCGCTAATAC
GACTCACTATAGGGAGAGCCGCCACCATGAAACGGACAGCCGACGGAAGCGAGTTCGAGTCACCAAAGAA
GAAGCGGAAAGTCTCTGAAGTCGAGTTTAGCCACGAGTATTGGATGAGGCACGCACTGACCCTGGCAAAG
CGAGCATGGGATGAAAGAGAAGTCCCCGTGGGCGCCGTGCTGGTGCACAACAATAGAGTGATCGGAGAGG
GATGGAACAGGCCAATCGGCCGCCACGACCCTACCGCACACGCAGAGATCATGGCACTGAGGCAGGGAGG
CCTGGTCATGCAGAATTACCGCCTGATCGATGCCACCCTGTATGTGACACTGGAGCCATGCGTGATGTGC
GCAGGAGCAATGATCCACAGCAGGATCGGAAGAGTGGTGTTCGGAGCACGGGACGCCAAGACCGGCGCAG
CAGGCTCCCTGATGGATGTGCTGCACCACCCCGGCATGAACCACCGGGTGGAGATCACAGAGGGAATCCT
GGCAGACGAGTGCGCCGCCCTGCTGAGCGATTTCTTTAGAATGCGGAGACAGGAGATCAAGGCCCAGAAG
AAGGCACAGAGCTCCACCGACTCTGGAGGATCTAGCGGAGGATCCTCTGGAAGCGAGACACCAGGCACAA
GCGAGTCCGCCACACCAGAGAGCTCCGGCGGCTCCTCCGGAGGATCCTCTGAGGTGGAGTTTTCCCACGA
GTACTGGATGAGACATGCCCTGACCCTGGCCAAGAGGGCACGCGATGAGAGGGAGGTGCCTGTGGGAGCC
GTGCTGGTGCTGAACAATAGAGTGATCGGCGAGGGCTGGAACAGAGCCATCGGCCTGCACGACCCAACAG
CCCATGCCGAAATTATGGCCCTGAGACAGGGCGGCCTGGTCATGCAGAACTACAGACTGATTGACGCCAC
CCTGTACGTGACATTCGAGCCTTGCGTGATGTGCGCCGGCGCCATGATCCACTCTAGGATCGGCCGCGTG
GTGTTTGGCGTGAGGAACGCAAAAACCGGCGCCGCAGGCTCCCTGATGGACGTGCTGCACTACCCCGGCA
TGAATCACCGCGTCGAAATTACCGAGGGAATCCTGGCAGATGAATGTGCCGCCCTGCTGTGCTATTTCTT
TCGGATGCCTAGACAGGTGTTCAATGCTCAGAAGAAGGCCCAGAGCTCCACCGACTCCGGAGGATCTAGC
GGAGGCTCCTCTGGCTCTGAGACACCTGGCACAAGCGAGAGCGCAACACCTGAAAGCAGCGGGGGCAGCA
GCGGGGGGTCAGACAAGAAGTACAGCATCGGCCTGGCCATCGGCACCAACTCTGTGGGCTGGGCCGTGAT
CACCGACGAGTACAAGGTGCCCAGCAAGAAATTCAAGGTGCTGGGCAACACCGACCGGCACAGCATCAAG
AAGAACCTGATCGGAGCCCTGCTGTTCGACAGCGGCGAAACAGCCGAGGCCACCCGGCTGAAGAGAACCG
CCAGAAGAAGATACACCAGACGGAAGAACCGGATCTGCTATCTGCAAGAGATCTTCAGCAACGAGATGGC
CAAGGTGGACGACAGCTTCTTCCACAGACTGGAAGAGTCCTTCCTGGTGGAAGAGGATAAGAAGCACGAG
CGGCACCCCATCTTCGGCAACATCGTGGACGAGGTGGCCTACCACGAGAAGTACCCCACCATCTACCACC
TGAGAAAGAAACTGGTGGACAGCACCGACAAGGCCGACCTGCGGCTGATCTATCTGGCCCTGGCCCACAT
GATCAAGTTCCGGGGCCACTTCCTGATCGAGGGCGACCTGAACCCCGACAACAGCGACGTGGACAAGCTG
TTCATCCAGCTGGTGCAGACCTACAACCAGCTGTTCGAGGAAAACCCCATCAACGCCAGCGGCGTGGACG
CCAAGGCCATCCTGTCTGCCAGACTGAGCAAGAGCAGACGGCTGGAAAATCTGATCGCCCAGCTGCCCGG
CGAGAAGAAGAATGGCCTGTTCGGAAACCTGATTGCCCTGAGCCTGGGCCTGACCCCCAACTTCAAGAGC
AACTTCGACCTGGCCGAGGATGCCAAACTGCAGCTGAGCAAGGACACCTACGACGACGACCTGGACAACC
TGCTGGCCCAGATCGGCGACCAGTACGCCGACCTGTTTCTGGCCGCCAAGAACCTGTCCGACGCCATCCT
GCTGAGCGACATCCTGAGAGTGAACACCGAGATCACCAAGGCCCCCCTGAGCGCCTCTATGATCAAGAGA
TACGACGAGCACCACCAGGACCTGACCCTGCTGAAAGCTCTCGTGCGGCAGCAGCTGCCTGAGAAGTACA
AAGAGATTTTCTTCGACCAGAGCAAGAACGGCTACGCCGGCTACATTGACGGCGGAGCCAGCCAGGAAGA
GTTCTACAAGTTCATCAAGCCCATCCTGGAAAAGATGGACGGCACCGAGGAACTGCTCGTGAAGCTGAAC
AGAGAGGACCTGCTGCGGAAGCAGCGGACCTTCGACAACGGCAGCATCCCCCACCAGATCCACCTGGGAG
AGCTGCACGCCATTCTGCGGCGGCAGGAAGATTTTTACCCATTCCTGAAGGACAACCGGGAAAAGATCGA
GAAGATCCTGACCTTCCGCATCCCCTACTACGTGGGCCCTCTGGCCAGGGGAAACAGCAGATTCGCCTGG
ATGACCAGAAAGAGCGAGGAAACCATCACCCCCTGGAACTTCGAGGAAGTGGTGGACAAGGGCGCTTCCG
CCCAGAGCTTCATCGAGCGGATGACCAACTTCGATAAGAACCTGCCCAACGAGAAGGTGCTGCCCAAGCA
CAGCCTGCTGTACGAGTACTTCACCGTGTATAACGAGCTGACCAAAGTGAAATACGTGACCGAGGGAATG
AGAAAGCCCGCCTTCCTGAGCGGCGAGCAGAAAAAGGCCATCGTGGACCTGCTGTTCAAGACCAACCGGA
AAGTGACCGTGAAGCAGCTGAAAGAGGACTACTTCAAGAAAATCGAGTGCTTCGACTCCGTGGAAATCTC
CGGCGTGGAAGATCGGTTCAACGCCTCCCTGGGCACATACCACGATCTGCTGAAAATTATCAAGGACAAG
GACTTCCTGGACAATGAGGAAAACGAGGACATTCTGGAAGATATCGTGCTGACCCTGACACTGTTTGAGG
ACAGAGAGATGATCGAGGAACGGCTGAAAACCTATGCCCACCTGTTCGACGACAAAGTGATGAAGCAGCT
GAAGCGGCGGAGATACACCGGCTGGGGCAGGCTGAGCCGGAAGCTGATCAACGGCATCCGGGACAAGCAG
TCCGGCAAGACAATCCTGGATTTCCTGAAGTCCGACGGCTTCGCCAACAGAAACTTCATGCAGCTGATCC
ACGACGACAGCCTGACCTTTAAAGAGGACATCCAGAAAGCCCAGGTGTCCGGCCAGGGCGATAGCCTGCA
CGAGCACATTGCCAATCTGGCCGGCAGCCCCGCCATTAAGAAGGGCATCCTGCAGACAGTGAAGGTGGTG
GACGAGCTCGTGAAAGTGATGGGCCGGCACAAGCCCGAGAACATCGTGATCGAAATGGCCAGAGAGAACC
AGACCACCCAGAAGGGACAGAAGAACAGCCGCGAGAGAATGAAGCGGATCGAAGAGGGCATCAAAGAGCT
GGGCAGCCAGATCCTGAAAGAACACCCCGTGGAAAACACCCAGCTGCAGAACGAGAAGCTGTACCTGTAC
TACCTGCAGAATGGGCGGGATATGTACGTGGACCAGGAACTGGACATCAACCGGCTGTCCGACTACGATG
TGGACCATATCGTGCCTCAGAGCTTTCTGAAGGACGACTCCATCGACAACAAGGTGCTGACCAGAAGCGA
CAAGAACCGGGGCAAGAGCGACAACGTGCCCTCCGAAGAGGTCGTGAAGAAGATGAAGAACTACTGGCGG
CAGCTGCTGAACGCCAAGCTGATTACCCAGAGAAAGTTCGACAATCTGACCAAGGCCGAGAGAGGCGGCC
TGAGCGAACTGGATAAGGCCGGCTTCATCAAGAGACAGCTGGTGGAAACCCGGCAGATCACAAAGCACGT
GGCACAGATCCTGGACTCCCGGATGAACACTAAGTACGACGAGAATGACAAGCTGATCCGGGAAGTGAAA
GTGATCACCCTGAAGTCCAAGCTGGTGTCCGATTTCCGGAAGGATTTCCAGTTTTACAAAGTGCGCGAGA
TCAACAACTACCACCACGCCCACGACGCCTACCTGAACGCCGTCGTGGGAACCGCCCTGATCAAAAAGTA
CCCTAAGCTGGAAAGCGAGTTCGTGTACGGCGACTACAAGGTGTACGACGTGCGGAAGATGATCGCCAAG
AGCGAGCAGGAAATCGGCAAGGCTACCGCCAAGTACTTCTTCTACAGCAACATCATGAACTTTTTCAAGA
CCGAGATTACCCTGGCCAACGGCGAGATCCGGAAGCGGCCTCTGATCGAGACAAACGGCGAAACCGGGGA
GATCGTGTGGGATAAGGGCCGGGATTTTGCCACCGTGCGGAAAGTGCTGAGCATGCCCCAAGTGAATATC
GTGAAAAAGACCGAGGTGCAGACAGGCGGCTTCAGCAAAGAGTCTATCCTGCCCAAGAGGAACAGCGATA
AGCTGATCGCCAGAAAGAAGGACTGGGACCCTAAGAAGTACGGCGGCTTCGTGAGCCCCACCGTGGCCTA
TTCTGTGCTGGTGGTGGCCAAAGTGGAAAAGGGCAAGTCCAAGAAACTGAAGAGTGTGAAAGAGCTGCTG
GGGATCACCATCATGGAAAGAAGCAGCTTCGAGAAGAATCCCATCGACTTTCTGGAAGCCAAGGGCTACA
AAGAAGTGAAAAAGGACCTGATCATCAAGCTGCCTAAGTACTCCCTGTTCGAGCTGGAAAACGGCCGGAA
GAGAATGCTGGCCTCAGCCAGAGAACTGCAGAAGGGAAACGAACTGGCCCTGCCCTCCAAATATGTGAAC
TTCCTGTACCTGGCCAGCCACTATGAGAAGCTGAAGGGCTCCCCCGAGGATAATGAGCAGAAACAGCTGT
TTGTGGAACAGCACAAGCACTACCTGGACGAGATCATCGAGCAGATCAGCGAGTTCTCCAAGAGAGTGAT
CCTGGCCGACGCTAATCTGGACAAAGTGCTGTCCGCCTACAACAAGCACCGGGATAAGCCCATCAGAGAG
CAGGCCGAGAATATCATCCACCTGTTTACCCTGACCAATCTGGGAGCCCCTGCCGCCTTCAAGTACTTTG
ACACCACCATCGACCGGAAGCAGTACAGAAGCACCAAAGAGGTGCTGGACGCCACCCTGATCCACCAGAG
CATCACCGGCCTGTACGAGACACGGATCGACCTGTCTCAGCTGGGAGGTGACTCTGGCGGCTCAAAAAGA
ACCGCCGACGGCAGCGAATTCGAGCCCAAGAAGAAGAGGAAAGTCTAACCGGTCATCATCACCATCACCA
TTGAGTTTAAACCCGCTGATCAGCCTCGACTGTGCCTTCTAGTTGCCAGCCATCTGTTGTTTGCCCCTCC
CCCGTGCCTTCCTTGACCCTGGAAGGTGCCACTCCCACTGTCCTTTCCTAATAAAATGAGGAAATTGCAT
CGCATTGTCTGAGTAGGTGTCATTCTATTCTGGGGGGTGGGGTGGGGCAGGACAGCAAGGGGGAGGATTG
GGAAGACAATAGCAGGCATGCTGGGGATGCGGTGGGCTCTATGGCTTCTGAGGCGGAAAGAACCAGCTGG
GGCTCGATACCGTCGACCTCTAGCTAGAGCTTGGCGTAATCATGGTCATAGCTGTTTCCTGTGTGAAATT
GTTATCCGCTCACAATTCCACACAACATACGAGCCGGAAGCATAAAGTGTAAAGCCTAGGGTGCCTAATG
AGTGAGCTAACTCACATTAATTGCGTTGCGCTCACTGCCCGCTTTCCAGTCGGGAAACCTGTCGTGCCAG
CTGCATTAATGAATCGGCCAACGCGCGGGGAGAGGCGGTTTGCGTATTGGGCGCTCTTCCGCTTCCTCGC
TCACTGACTCGCTGCGCTCGGTCGTTCGGCTGCGGCGAGCGGTATCAGCTCACTCAAAGGCGGTAATACG
GTTATCCACAGAATCAGGGGATAACGCAGGAAAGAACATGTGAGCAAAAGGCCAGCAAAAGGCCAGGAAC
CGTAAAAAGGCCGCGTTGCTGGCGTTTTTCCATAGGCTCCGCCCCCCTGACGAGCATCACAAAAATCGAC
GCTCAAGTCAGAGGTGGCGAAACCCGACAGGACTATAAAGATACCAGGCGTTTCCCCCTGGAAGCTCCCT
CGTGCGCTCTCCTGTTCCGACCCTGCCGCTTACCGGATACCTGTCCGCCTTTCTCCCTTCGGGAAGCGTG
GCGCTTTCTCATAGCTCACGCTGTAGGTATCTCAGTTCGGTGTAGGTCGTTCGCTCCAAGCTGGGCTGTG
TGCACGAACCCCCCGTTCAGCCCGACCGCTGCGCCTTATCCGGTAACTATCGTCTTGAGTCCAACCCGGT
AAGACACGACTTATCGCCACTGGCAGCAGCCACTGGTAACAGGATTAGCAGAGCGAGGTATGTAGGCGGT
GCTACAGAGTTCTTGAAGTGGTGGCCTAACTACGGCTACACTAGAAGAACAGTATTTGGTATCTGCGCTC
TGCTGAAGCCAGTTACCTTCGGAAAAAGAGTTGGTAGCTCTTGATCCGGCAAACAAACCACCGCTGGTAG
CGGTGGTTTTTTTGTTTGCAAGCAGCAGATTACGCGCAGAAAAAAAGGATCTCAAGAAGATCCTTTGATC
TTTTCTACGGGGTCTGACACTCAGTGGAACGAAAACTCACGTTAAGGGATTTTGGTCATGAGATTATCAA
AAAGGATCTTCACCTAGATCCTTTTAAATTAAAAATGAAGTTTTAAATCAATCTAAAGTATATATGAGTA
AACTTGGTCTGACAGTTACCAATGCTTAATCAGTGAGGCACCTATCTCAGCGATCTGTCTATTTCGTTCA
TCCATAGTTGCCTGACTCCCCGTCGTGTAGATAACTACGATACGGGAGGGCTTACCATCTGGCCCCAGTG
CTGCAATGATACCGCGAGACCCACGCTCACCGGCTCCAGATTTATCAGCAATAAACCAGCCAGCCGGAAG
GGCCGAGCGCAGAAGTGGTCCTGCAACTTTATCCGCCTCCATCCAGTCTATTAATTGTTGCCGGGAAGCT
AGAGTAAGTAGTTCGCCAGTTAATAGTTTGCGCAACGTTGTTGCCATTGCTACAGGCATCGTGGTGTCAC
GCTCGTCGTTTGGTATGGCTTCATTCAGCTCCGGTTCCCAACGATCAAGGCGAGTTACATGATCCCCCAT
GTTGTGCAAAAAAGCGGTTAGCTCCTTCGGTCCTCCGATCGTTGTCAGAAGTAAGTTGGCCGCAGTGTTA
TCACTCATGGTTATGGCAGCACTGCATAATTCTCTTACTGTCATGCCATCCGTAAGATGCTTTTCTGTGA
CTGGTGAGTACTCAACCAAGTCATTCTGAGAATAGTGTATGCGGCGACCGAGTTGCTCTTGCCCGGCGTC
AATACGGGATAATACCGCGCCACATAGCAGAACTTTAAAAGTGCTCATCATTGGAAAACGTTCTTCGGGG
CGAAAACTCTCAAGGATCTTACCGCTGTTGAGATCCAGTTCGATGTAACCCACTCGTGCACCCAACTGAT
CTTCAGCATCTTTTACTTTCACCAGCGTTTCTGGGTGAGCAAAAACAGGAAGGCAAAATGCCGCAAAAAA
GGGAATAAGGGCGACACGGAAATGTTGAATACTCATACTCTTCCTTTTTCAATATTATTGAAGCATTTAT
CAGGGTTATTGTCTCATGAGCGGATACATATTTGAATGTATTTAGAAAAATAAACAAATAGGGGTTCCGC
GCACATTTCCCCGAAAAGTGCCACCTGACGTCGACGGATCGGGAGATCGATCTCCCGATCCCCTAGGGTC
GACTCTCAGTACAATCTGCTCTGATGCCGCATAGTTAAGCCAGTATCTGCTCCCTGCTTGT
